Addgene plasmid #68068: moxVenus
Purpose: (Empty Backbone) C-terminal fusion to moxVenus
Depositing lab: Erik Snapp. Depositing organization: Albert Einstein College of Medicine. Publication: A palette of fluorescent proteins optimized for diverse cellular environments. Costantini LM, Baloban M, Markwardt ML, Rizzo M, Guo F, Verkhusha VV, Snapp EL. Nat Commun. 2015 Jul 9;6:7670. doi: 10.1038/ncomms8670. PubMed 26158227.
Backbone
  Vector backbone: pEGFP-N1
  Backbone manufacturer: Clontech
  Modifications to backbone: oxFP inserted via AgeI/NotI restriction sites, removing EGFP
  Vector type: Mammalian Expression
  Promoter: CMV
  Tag / fusion protein: moxVenus (C terminal on backbone)
Growth in bacteria
  Bacterial resistance: Kanamycin, 50 μg/mL
  Growth temperature: 37°C
  Growth strain: DH5alpha
  Copy number: High Copy
Gene/Insert
  Cloning method: Restriction Enzyme
  Sequencing primers: 5′ CMV-F
Terms and licenses: Academic/Nonprofit Terms; Industry Terms: Not Available to Industry
How to cite: moxVenus was a gift from Erik Snapp (Addgene plasmid # 68068 ; http://n2t.net/addgene:68068 ; RRID:Addgene_68068)
