[The description below was written by a language model from this plasmid's Addgene catalogue record and pLannotate feature annotations shown in this document.]
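Description:
moxVenus is an empty mammalian expression backbone built on Clontech's pEGFP-N1, in which the EGFP coding sequence was removed and replaced, via AgeI/NotI sites, with moxVenus. moxVenus is a constitutively fluorescent green/yellow, monomeric, rapidly maturing protein derived from Aequorea victoria, and belongs to a palette of fluorescent proteins optimized to perform in diverse cellular environments. The sequenced plasmid is 4,732 nt.

The expression cassette consists of the human cytomegalovirus immediate early enhancer and promoter, followed by a multiple cloning site, the moxVenus open reading frame and an SV40 polyadenylation signal. A gene of interest is cloned into the multiple cloning site in frame with the reporter, so that moxVenus sits at the C terminus of the resulting fusion protein. No gene is present in the plasmid as deposited.

Propagation in E. coli relies on a high-copy ColE1/pUC-type origin and kanamycin selection. The NeoR/KanR gene (the Tn5 aminoglycoside phosphotransferase) sits behind tandem promoters: a bacterial bla promoter for kanamycin resistance in bacteria, and the SV40 enhancer/early promoter for G418 selection of stably transfected mammalian cells. This marker is terminated by the HSV thymidine kinase poly(A) signal. An f1 origin is also present, which allows single-stranded DNA production. The short annotated fragments of SV40 large T antigen, ble and the bGH poly(A) signal are probably incidental matches within flanking backbone sequence rather than functional elements. Typical use is transient or stable expression of moxVenus-tagged proteins for live-cell fluorescence imaging and localization studies.
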