Features (pLannotate 1.2.2; 14 found; start..end, strand, type, name):
     61..364     +  enhancer       CMV enhancer: human cytomegalovirus immediate early enhancer
    365..568     +  promoter       CMV promoter: human cytomegalovirus (CMV) immediate early promoter
    591..671     +  misc_feature   MCS: multiple cloning site
    679..1395    +  CDS            moxVenus: moxVenus is a basic (constitutively fluorescent) green/yellow fluorescent protein published in 2015, derived from Aequorea victoria. It is reported to be a rapidly-maturing monomer.
   1414..1497    +  CDS            large T antigen (fragment): large T antigen from SV40 (simian virus 40)
   1520..1641    +  polyA_signal   SV40 poly(A) signal: SV40 polyadenylation signal
   1675..2103    -  rep_origin     f1 ori (sequence partly withheld): f1 bacteriophage origin of replication; arrow indicates direction of (+) strand synthesis
   2130..2234    +  promoter       AmpR promoter: bla
   2236..2593    +  promoter       SV40 promoter: SV40 enhancer and early promoter
   2628..3422    +  CDS            NeoR/KanR: aminoglycoside phosphotransferase from Tn5; aph(3')-II (or nptII); confers resistance to neomycin, kanamycin, and G418 (Geneticin®)
   3443..3595    +  CDS            ble (fragment): BLE_KLEPN - Experimental evidence at protein level: Swiss-Prot protein existence level 1. Binding protein with a strong affinity to the bleomycin family of antibiotics. Binds to CL990; an antimitotic-antibiotic compound. From Klebsiella pneumoniae.
   3654..3701    +  polyA_signal   HSV TK poly(A) signal: herpes simplex virus thymidine kinase polyadenylation signal (Cole and Stacy, 1985)
   3792..3808    -  polyA_signal   bGH poly(A) signal (fragment): bovine growth hormone polyadenylation signal
   4030..4618    +  rep_origin     ori: high-copy-number ColE1/pMB1/pBR322/pUC origin of replication
>Addgene plasmid #68068 | moxVenus | addgene full sequence | sequence record 258727 | Addgene NGS Result
TAGTTATTAATAGTAATCAATTACGGGGTCATTAGTTCATAGCCCATATATGGAGTTCCGCGTTACATAA
CTTACGGTAAATGGCCCGCCTGGCTGACCGCCCAACGACCCCCGCCCATTGACGTCAATAATGACGTATG
TTCCCATAGTAACGCCAATAGGGACTTTCCATTGACGTCAATGGGTGGAGTATTTACGGTAAACTGCCCA
CTTGGCAGTACATCAAGTGTATCATATGCCAAGTACGCCCCCTATTGACGTCAATGACGGTAAATGGCCC
GCCTGGCATTATGCCCAGTACATGACCTTATGGGACTTTCCTACTTGGCAGTACATCTACGTATTAGTCA
TCGCTATTACCATGGTGATGCGGTTTTGGCAGTACATCAATGGGCGTGGATAGCGGTTTGACTCACGGGG
ATTTCCAAGTCTCCACCCCATTGACGTCAATGGGAGTTTGTTTTGGCACCAAAATCAACGGGACTTTCCA
AAATGTCGTAACAACTCCGCCCCATTGACGCAAATGGGCGGTAGGCGTGTACGGTGGGAGGTCTATATAA
GCAGAGCTGGTTTAGTGAACCGTCAGATCCGCTAGCGCTACCGGACTCAGATCTCGAGCTCAAGCTTCGA
ATTCTGCAGTCGACGGTACCGCGGGCCCGGGATCCACCGGTCGCCACCATGGTGTCTAAAGGCGAGGAAC
TGTTCACTGGGGTGGTGCCCATCCTGGTGGAGCTGGACGGCGATGTGAATGGGCACAAGTTTAGCGTGCG
CGGAGAGGGAGAAGGGGACGCTACCAACGGAAAGCTGACACTGAAACTGATTTCCACCACAGGCAAGCTG
CCCGTGCCTTGGCCAACACTGGTGACTACCCTGGGATACGGCCTCCAGAGCTTCGCCCGGTATCCAGACC
ACATGAAGCAGCATGATTTCTTTAAATCAGCTATGCCCGAGGGCTACGTGCAGGAACGGACAATCTTCTT
TAAGGACGATGGGACATATAAAACTAGAGCCGAGGTGAAGTTTGAAGGGGACACTCTGGTGAACAGGATC
GAGCTGAAGGGAATTGACTTCAAAGAAGATGGAAATATCCTGGGCCACAAGCTGGAGTACAACTTCAACA
GCCATAACGTGTATATCACCGCCGATAAGCAGAAAAACGGCATCAAGGCTAATTTCAAAATTAGGCACAA
TGTGGAAGACGGCGGGGTGCAGCTGGCTGATCATTACCAGCAGAACACACCTATCGGGGACGGACCCGTG
CTGCTGCCTGATAATCACTACCTGAGCTATCAGTCCAAGCTGTCTAAGGACCCAAACGAGAAACGGGATC
ATATGGTGCTGAAAGAATTTGTGACTGCCGCTGGGATTACCCTGGGAATGGATGAGCTGTATAAGTGAGC
GGCCGCGACTCTAGATCATAATCAGCCATACCACATTTGTAGAGGTTTTACTTGCTTTAAAAAACCTCCC
ACACCTCCCCCTGAACCTGAAACATAAAATGAATGCAATTGTTGTTGTTAACTTGTTTATTGCAGCTTAT
AATGGTTACAAATAAAGCAATAGCATCACAAATTTCACAAATAAAGCATTTTTTTCACTGCATTCTAGTT
GTGGTTTGTCCAAACTCATCAATGTATCTTAAGGCGTAAATTGTAAGCGTTAATATTTTGTTAAAATTCG
CGTTAAATTTTTGTTAAATCAGCTCATTTTTTAACCAATAGGCCGAAATCGGCAAAATCCCTTATAAATC
AAAAGAATAGACCGAGATAGGGT
[37 nt withheld, positions 1774-1810]
AAAGAACGTGGACTCCAACGTCAAAGG
[49 nt withheld, positions 1838-1886]
T
[91 nt withheld, positions 1888-1978]
G
[124 nt withheld, positions 1980-2103]
CAGGTGGCACTTTTCGGGGAAATGTGCGCGGAACCCCTATTTGTTTATTTTTCTAAATACATTCAAATAT
GTATCCGCTCATGAGACAATAACCCTGATAAATGCTTCAATAATATTGAAAAAGGAAGAGTCCTGAGGCG
GAAAGAACCAGCTGTGGAATGTGTGTCAGTTAGGGTGTGGAAAGTCCCCAGGCTCCCCAGCAGGCAGAAG
TATGCAAAGCATGCATCTCAATTAGTCAGCAACCAGGTGTGGAAAGTCCCCAGGCTCCCCAGCAGGCAGA
AGTATGCAAAGCATGCATCTCAATTAGTCAGCAACCATAGTCCCGCCCCTAACTCCGCCCATCCCGCCCC
TAACTCCGCCCAGTTCCGCCCATTCTCCGCCCCATGGCTGACTAATTTTTTTTATTTATGCAGAGGCCGA
GGCCGCCTCGGCCTCTGAGCTATTCCAGAAGTAGTGAGGAGGCTTTTTTGGAGGCCTAGGCTTTTGCAAA
GATCGATCAAGAGACAGGATGAGGATCGTTTCGCATGATTGAACAAGATGGATTGCACGCAGGTTCTCCG
GCCGCTTGGGTGGAGAGGCTATTCGGCTATGACTGGGCACAACAGACAATCGGCTGCTCTGATGCCGCCG
TGTTCCGGCTGTCAGCGCAGGGGCGCCCGGTTCTTTTTGTCAAGACCGACCTGTCCGGTGCCCTGAATGA
ACTGCAAGACGAGGCAGCGCGGCTATCGTGGCTGGCCACGACGGGCGTTCCTTGCGCAGCTGTGCTCGAC
GTTGTCACTGAAGCGGGAAGGGACTGGCTGCTATTGGGCGAAGTGCCGGGGCAGGATCTCCTGTCATCTC
ACCTTGCTCCTGCCGAGAAAGTATCCATCATGGCTGATGCAATGCGGCGGCTGCATACGCTTGATCCGGC
TACCTGCCCATTCGACCACCAAGCGAAACATCGCATCGAGCGAGCACGTACTCGGATGGAAGCCGGTCTT
GTCGATCAGGATGATCTGGACGAAGAGCATCAGGGGCTCGCGCCAGCCGAACTGTTCGCCAGGCTCAAGG
CGAGCATGCCCGACGGCGAGGATCTCGTCGTGACCCATGGCGATGCCTGCTTGCCGAATATCATGGTGGA
AAATGGCCGCTTTTCTGGATTCATCGACTGTGGCCGGCTGGGTGTGGCGGACCGCTATCAGGACATAGCG
TTGGCTACCCGTGATATTGCTGAAGAGCTTGGCGGCGAATGGGCTGACCGCTTCCTCGTGCTTTACGGTA
TCGCCGCTCCCGATTCGCAGCGCATCGCCTTCTATCGCCTTCTTGACGAGTTCTTCTGAGCGGGACTCTG
GGGTTCGAAATGACCGACCAAGCGACGCCCAACCTGCCATCACGAGATTTCGATTCCACCGCCGCCTTCT
ATGAAAGGTTGGGCTTCGGAATCGTTTTCCGGGACGCCGGCTGGATGATCCTCCAGCGCGGGGATCTCAT
GCTGGAGTTCTTCGCCCACCCTAGGGGGAGGCTAACTGAAACACGGAAGGAGACAATACCGGAAGGAACC
CGCGCTATGACGGCAATAAAAAGACAGAATAAAACGCACGGTGTTGGGTCGTTTGTTCATAAACGCGGGG
TTCGGTCCCAGGGCTGGCACTCTGTCGATACCCCACCGAGACCCCATTGGGGCCAATACGCCCGCGTTTC
TTCCTTTTCCCCACCCCACCCCCCAAGTTCGGGTGAAGGCCCAGGGCTCGCAGCCAACGTCGGGGCGGCA
GGCCCTGCCATAGCCTCAGGTTACTCATATATACTTTAGATTGATTTAAAACTTCATTTTTAATTTAAAA
GGATCTAGGTGAAGATCCTTTTTGATAATCTCATGACCAAAATCCCTTAACGTGAGTTTTCGTTCCACTG
AGCGTCAGACCCCGTAGAAAAGATCAAAGGATCTTCTTGAGATCCTTTTTTTCTGCGCGTAATCTGCTGC
TTGCAAACAAAAAAACCACCGCTACCAGCGGTGGTTTGTTTGCCGGATCAAGAGCTACCAACTCTTTTTC
CGAAGGTAACTGGCTTCAGCAGAGCGCAGATACCAAATACTGTTCTTCTAGTGTAGCCGTAGTTAGGCCA
CCACTTCAAGAACTCTGTAGCACCGCCTACATACCTCGCTCTGCTAATCCTGTTACCAGTGGCTGCTGCC
AGTGGCGATAAGTCGTGTCTTACCGGGTTGGACTCAAGACGATAGTTACCGGATAAGGCGCAGCGGTCGG
GCTGAACGGGGGGTTCGTGCACACAGCCCAGCTTGGAGCGAACGACCTACACCGAACTGAGATACCTACA
GCGTGAGCTATGAGAAAGCGCCACGCTTCCCGAAGGGAGAAAGGCGGACAGGTATCCGGTAAGCGGCAGG
GTCGGAACAGGAGAGCGCACGAGGGAGCTTCCAGGGGGAAACGCCTGGTATCTTTATAGTCCTGTCGGGT
TTCGCCACCTCTGACTTGAGCGTCGATTTTTGTGATGCTCGTCAGGGGGGCGGAGCCTATGGAAAAACGC
CAGCAACGCGGCCTTTTTACGGTTCCTGGCCTTTTGCTGGCCTTTTGCTCACATGTTCTTTCCTGCGTTA
TCCCCTGATTCTGTGGATAACCGTATTACCGCCATGCAT
