>Addgene plasmid #68068 | moxVenus | depositor partial sequence | sequence record 118639 | moxVenus
ATGGTGTCTAAAGGCGAGGAACTGTTCACTGGGGTGGTGCCCATCCTGGTGGAGCTGGACGGCGATGTGA
ATGGGCACAAGTTTAGCGTGCGCGGAGAGGGAGAAGGGGACGCTACCAACGGAAAGCTGACACTGAAACT
GATTTCCACCACAGGCAAGCTGCCCGTGCCTTGGCCAACACTGGTGACTACCCTGGGATACGGCCTCCAG
AGCTTCGCCCGGTATCCAGACCACATGAAGCAGCATGATTTCTTTAAATCAGCTATGCCCGAGGGCTACG
TGCAGGAACGGACAATCTTCTTTAAGGACGATGGGACATATAAAACTAGAGCCGAGGTGAAGTTTGAAGG
GGACACTCTGGTGAACAGGATCGAGCTGAAGGGAATTGACTTCAAAGAAGATGGAAATATCCTGGGCCAC
AAGCTGGAGTACAACTTCAACAGCCATAACGTGTATATCACCGCCGATAAGCAGAAAAACGGCATCAAGG
CTAATTTCAAAATTAGGCACAATGTGGAAGACGGCGGGGTGCAGCTGGCTGATCATTACCAGCAGAACAC
ACCTATCGGGGACGGACCCGTGCTGCTGCCTGATAATCACTACCTGAGCTATCAGTCCAAGCTGTCTAAG
GACCCAAACGAGAAACGGGATCATATGGTGCTGAAAGAATTTGTGACTGCCGCTGGGATTACCCTGGGAA
TGGATGAGCTGTATAAGTGA
