>Addgene plasmid #68068 | moxVenus | addgene partial sequence | sequence record 121273 | CMV-F 5'-CGCAAATGGGCGGTAGGCGTG-3'
GTGAACCGTCAGATCCGCTAGCGCTACCGGACTCAGATCTCGAGCTCAAGCTTCGAATTCTGCAGTCGAC
GGTACCGCGGGCCCGGGATCCACCGGTCGCCACCATGGTGTCTAAAGGCGAGGAACTGTTCACTGGGGTG
GTGCCCATCCTGGTGGAGCTGGACGGCGATGTGAATGGGCACAAGTTTAGCGTGCGCGGAGAGGGAGAAG
GGGACGCTACCAACGGAAAGCTGACACTGAAACTGATTTCCACCACAGGCAAGCTGCCCGTGCCTTGGCC
AACACTGGTGACTACCCTGGGATACGGCCTCCAGAGCTTCGCCCGGTATCCAGACCACATGAAGCAGCAT
GATTTCTTTAAATCAGCTATGCCCGAGGGCTACGTGCAGGAACGGACAATCTTCTTTAAGGACGATGGGA
CATATAAAACTAGAGCCGAGGTGAAGTTTGAAGGGGACACTCTGGTGAACAGGATCGAGCTGAAGGGAAT
TGACTTCAAAGAAGATGGAAATATCCTGGGCCACAAGCTGGAGTACAACTTCAACAGCCATAACGTGTAT
ATCACCGCCGATAAGCAGAAAAACGGCATCAAGGCTAATTTCAAAATTAGGCACAATGTGGAAGACGGCG
GGGTGCAGCTGGCTGATCATTACCAGCAGAACACACCTATCGGGGACGGACCCGTGCTGCTGCCTGATAA
TCACTACCTGAGCTATCAGTCCAAGCTGTCTAAGGACCCAAACGAGAAACGGGATCATATGGTGCTGAAA
GAATTTGTGACTGCCGCTGGGATTACCCTGGGAATGGATGAGCTGTATAAGTGAGCGGCCGCGACTCTAG
ATCATAATCAGCCATACCACATT
