>Addgene plasmid #68068 | moxVenus | addgene partial sequence | sequence record 121536 | SV40pA-R 5'-GAAATTTGTGATGCTATTGC-3'
ACAACAACAATTGCATTCATTTTATGTTTCAGGTTCAGGGGGAGGTGTGGGAGGTTTTTTAAAGCAAGTA
AAACCTCTACAAATGTGGTATGGCTGATTATGATCTAGAGTCGCGGCCGCTCACTTATACAGCTCATCCA
TTCCCAGGGTAATCCCAGCGGCAGTCACAAATTCTTTCAGCACCATATGATCCCGTTTCTCGTTTGGGTC
CTTAGACAGCTTGGACTGATAGCTCAGGTAGTGATTATCAGGCAGCAGCACGGGTCCGTCCCCGATAGGT
GTGTTCTGCTGGTAATGATCAGCCAGCTGCACCCCGCCGTCTTCCACATTGTGCCTAATTTTGAAATTAG
CCTTGATGCCGTTTTTCTGCTTATCGGCGGTGATATACACGTTATGGCTGTTGAAGTTGTACTCCAGCTT
GTGGCCCAGGATATTTCCATCTTCTTTGAAGTCAATTCCCTTCAGCTCGATCCTGTTCACCAGAGTGTCC
CCTTCAAACTTCACCTCGGCTCTAGTTTTATATGTCCCATCGTCCTTAAAGAAGATTGTCCGTTCCTGCA
CGTAGCCCTCGGGCATAGCTGATTTAAAGAAATCATGCTGCTTCATGTGGTCTGGATACCGGGCGAAGCT
CTGGAGGCCGTATCCCAGGGTAGTCACCAGTGTTGGCCAAGGCACGGGCAGCTTGCCTGTGGTGGAAATC
AGTTTCAGTGTCAGCTTTCCGTTGGTAGCGTCCCCTTCTCCCTCTCCGCGCACGCTAAACTTGTGCCCAT
TCACATCGCCGTCCAGCTCCACCAGGATGGGCACCACC
